Addgene plasmid #162370: pC0.318 ECK120010855
Purpose: Level 0 transcription terminator
Depositing lab: Alistair McCormick. Depositing organization: University of Edinburgh. Publication: Evaluation and Comparison of the Efficiency of Transcription Terminators in Different Cyanobacterial Species. Gale GAR, Wang B, McCormick AJ. Front Microbiol. 2021 Jan 15;11:624011. doi: 10.3389/fmicb.2020.624011. eCollection 2020. PubMed 33519785.
Backbone
  Vector backbone: pICH41276
Growth in bacteria
  Bacterial resistance: Spectinomycin, 50 μg/mL
  Growth temperature: 37°C
  Growth strain: DH5alpha
  Copy number: High Copy
Gene/Insert
  Gene/Insert name: ECK120010855
  Insert size (bp): 42
Terms and licenses: Academic/Nonprofit Terms; Industry Terms: Not Available to Industry
How to cite: pC0.318 ECK120010855 was a gift from Alistair McCormick (Addgene plasmid # 162370 ; http://n2t.net/addgene:162370 ; RRID:Addgene_162370)
