[The description below was written by a language model from this plasmid's Addgene catalogue record and pLannotate feature annotations shown in this document.]
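Description:
pC0.318 ECK120010855 is a small (about 2.3 kb) Level 0 part plasmid carrying a single transcription terminator, built in the pICH41276 backbone, an acceptor vector associated with modular Golden Gate/MoClo-style cloning. In that kind of hierarchical assembly system, a Level 0 plasmid stores one basic genetic part in a standardised format so that it can later be combined with promoters, coding sequences and other parts into complete transcription units. The insert here is the 42 bp ECK120010855 terminator. The record does not state its source organism or mechanism, and the automated annotation does not pick it out as a feature, which is unsurprising given its size.

The plasmid is maintained in E. coli at high copy from a ColE1/pMB1/pUC-type origin of replication and is selected with spectinomycin. Resistance comes from a full-length aadA gene, which encodes an aminoglycoside adenylyltransferase active against streptomycin and spectinomycin. An AmpR (bla) promoter lies upstream and is presumably what drives it. The remaining annotated features are short fragments of lacI, an integron-type integrase and a gentamicin acetyltransferase. These appear to be non-functional remnants carried over with the resistance cassette and backbone rather than working elements.

The associated work evaluated and compared terminator efficiency across different cyanobacterial species. This plasmid therefore serves as a stock terminator module for assembling expression cassettes and for testing how well the element stops transcription in such hosts. It carries no promoter-driven payload, reporter or tag of its own.
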