Features (pLannotate 1.2.2; 6 found; start..end, strand, type, name):
    415..504     +  CDS            lacI (fragment): LACI_ECOLI - Experimental evidence at protein level: Swiss-Prot protein existence level 1. Repressor of the lactose operon. Binds allolactose as an inducer. From Escherichia coli (strain K12).
    651..755     +  promoter       AmpR promoter: bla
    746..826     -  CDS            int (fragment): INT2_ECOLX - Protein inferred from homology: Swiss-Prot protein existence level 3. Putative integrase believed to be involved in the insertion of antibiotic resistance genes into plasmids and transposons. From Escherichia coli.
    914..970     +  CDS            GmR (fragment): gentamycin acetyltransferase; aacC1; confers resistance to gentamycin
    977..1765    +  CDS            aadA: S3AD_ECOLX - Experimental evidence at protein level: Swiss-Prot protein existence level 1. Mediates bacterial resistance to the antibiotics streptomycin and spectinomycin. From Escherichia coli.
   1939..232     +  rep_origin     ori (across the origin): high-copy-number ColE1/pMB1/pBR322/pUC origin of replication
>Addgene plasmid #162370 | pC0.318 ECK120010855 | addgene full sequence | sequence record 323947 | Addgene NGS Result
GACCTACACCGAACTGAGATACCTACAGCGTGAGCTATGAGAAAGCGCCACGCTTCCCGAAGGGAGAAAG
GCGGACAGGTATCCGGTAAGCGGCAGGGTCGGAACAGGAGAGCGCACGAGGGAGCTTCCAGGGGGAAACG
CCTGGTATCTTTATAGTCCTGTCGGGTTTCGCCACCTCTGACTTGAGCGTCGATTTTTGTGATGCTCGTC
AGGGGGGCGGAGCCTATGGAAAAACGCCAGCAACGCGGCCTTTTTACGGTTCCTGGCCTTTTGCTGGCCT
TTTGCTCACATGTTCTTTCCTGCGTTATCCCCTGATTCTGTGGATAACCGTATTACCGCCTTTGAGTGAG
CTGATACCGCTCGCCGCAGCCGAACGACCGAGCGCAGCGAGTCAGTGAGCGAGGAAGCGGAAGAGCGCCC
AATACGCAAACCGCCTCTCCCCGCGCGTTGGCCGATTCATTAATCACTCTGTGGTCTCAGCTTGTAACAA
CGGAAACCGGCCATTGCGCCGGTTTTTTTTGGCCTCGCTTGAGACCACGAAGTGGCTCTTCAGTGGACGA
AAGGGCCTCGTGATACGCCTATTTTTATAGGTTAATGTCATGATAATAATGGTTTCTTAGACGTCAGGTG
GCACTTTTCGGGGAAATGTGCGCGGAACCCCTATTTGTTTATTTTTCTAAATACATTCAAATATGTATCC
GCTCATGAGACAATAACCCTGATAAATGCTTCAATAATATTGAAAAAGGAAGAGTATGCGCTCACGCAAC
TGGTCCAGAACCTTGACCGAACGCAGCGGTGGTAACGGCGCAGTGGCGGTTTTCATGGCTTGTTATGACT
GTTTTTTTTTGGGGTACAGTCTATGCCTCGGGCATCCAAGCAGCAAGCGCGTTACGCCGTGGGTCGATGT
TTGATGTTATGGAGCAGCAACGATGTTACGCAGCAGGGCAGTCGCCCTAAAACAAAGTTAAACATCATGA
GGGAAGCGGTGATCGCCGAAGTATCGACTCAACTATCAGAGGTAGTTGGCGTCATCGAGCGCCATCTCGA
ACCGACGTTGCTGGCCGTACATTTGTACGGCTCCGCAGTGGATGGCGGCCTGAAGCCACACAGCGATATT
GATTTGCTGGTTACGGTGACCGTAAGGCTTGATGAAACAACGCGGCGAGCTTTGATCAACGACCTTTTGG
AAACTTCGGCTTCCCCTGGAGAGAGCGAGATTCTCCGCGCTGTAGAAGTCACCATTGTTGTGCACGACGA
CATCATTCCGTGGCGTTATCCAGCTAAGCGCGAACTGCAATTTGGAGAATGGCAGCGCAATGACATTCTT
GCAGGTATCTTCGAGCCAGCCACGATCGACATTGATCTGGCTATCTTGCTGACAAAAGCAAGAGAACATA
GCGTTGCCTTGGTAGGTCCAGCGGCGGAGGAACTCTTTGATCCGGTTCCTGAACAGGATCTATTTGAGGC
GCTAAATGAAACCTTAACGCTATGGAACTCGCCGCCCGACTGGGCTGGCGATGAGCGAAATGTAGTGCTT
ACGTTGTCCCGCATTTGGTACAGCGCAGTAACCGGCAAAATCGCGCCGAAGGATGTCGCTGCCGACTGGG
CAATGGAGCGCCTGCCGGCCCAGTATCAGCCCGTCATACTTGAAGCTAGACAGGCTTATCTTGGACAAGA
AGAAGATCGCTTGGCCTCGCGCGCAGATCAGTTGGAAGAATTTGTCCATTACGTAAAAGGCGAGATCACC
AAGGTAGTCGGCAAATAACTGTCAGACCAAGTTTACTCATATATACTTTAGATTGATTTAAAACTTCATT
TTTAATTTAAAAGGATCTAGGTGAAGATCCTTTTTGATAATCTCATGACCAAAATCCCTTAACGTGAGTT
TTCGTTCCACTGAGCGTCAGACCCCGTAGAAAAGATCAAAGGATCTTCTTGAGATCCTTTTTTTCTGCGC
GTAATCTGCTGCTTGCAAACAAAAAAACCACCGCTACCAGCGGTGGTTTGTTTGCCGGATCAAGAGCTAC
CAACTCTTTTTCCGAAGGTAACTGGCTTCAGCAGAGCGCAGATACCAAATACTGTTCTTCTAGTGTAGCC
GTAGTTAGGCCACCACTTCAAGAACTCTGTAGCACCGCCTACATACCTCGCTCTGCTAATCCTGTTACCA
GTGGCTGCTGCCAGTGGCGATAAGTCGTGTCTTACCGGGTTGGACTCAAGACGATAGTTACCGGATAAGG
CGCAGCGGTCGGGCTGAACGGGGGGTTCGTGCACACAGCCCAGCTTGGAGCGAAC
